Addgene plasmid #226682: pAM90
Purpose: Rpn9S111TAG lid (Rpn5, MBP-HRV-Rpn6, Rpn8, Rpn9S111TAG, Rpn11)
Depositing lab: Andreas Martin. Depositing organization: University of California, Berkeley. Publication: The 26S Proteasome Utilizes a Kinetic Gateway to Prioritize Substrate Degradation. Bard JAM, Bashore C, Dong KC, Martin A. Cell. 2019 Apr 4;177(2):286-298.e15. doi: 10.1016/j.cell.2019.02.031. Epub 2019 Mar 28. PubMed 30929903.
Backbone
  Vector backbone: unknown
  Vector type: Bacterial Expression
Growth in bacteria
  Bacterial resistance: Ampicillin, 100 μg/mL
  Growth temperature: 37°C
  Growth strain: DH5alpha
  Copy number: High Copy
Gene/Insert 1
  Gene/Insert name: Rpn5
  Species: S. cerevisiae (budding yeast)
  Entrez Gene: RPN5 (a.k.a. YDL147W, NAS5)
Gene/Insert 2
  Gene/Insert name: Rpn6
  Species: S. cerevisiae (budding yeast)
  Entrez Gene: RPN6 (a.k.a. YDL097C, NAS4)
  Tag / fusion protein: MBP-HRV (N terminal on insert)
Gene/Insert 3
  Gene/Insert name: Rpn8
  Species: S. cerevisiae (budding yeast)
  Entrez Gene: RPN8 (a.k.a. YOR261C)
Gene/Insert 4
  Gene/Insert name: Rpn9
  Species: S. cerevisiae (budding yeast)
  Mutation: S111TAG
  Entrez Gene: RPN9 (a.k.a. YDR427W, NAS7)
Gene/Insert 5
  Gene/Insert name: Rpn11
  Species: S. cerevisiae (budding yeast)
  Entrez Gene: RPN11 (a.k.a. YFR004W, MPR1)
Terms and licenses: Academic/Nonprofit Terms; Industry Terms: Not Available to Industry
How to cite: pAM90 was a gift from Andreas Martin (Addgene plasmid # 226682 ; http://n2t.net/addgene:226682 ; RRID:Addgene_226682)
