[The description below was written by a language model from this plasmid's Addgene catalogue record and pLannotate feature annotations shown in this document.]
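Description:
pAM90 is a 12.6 kb bacterial expression plasmid that co-expresses five subunits of the Saccharomyces cerevisiae 26S proteasome lid subcomplex in E. coli. The catalogue lists the backbone as unknown. The annotated features show a ColE1/pMB1-type origin together with bom and rop, an f1 origin, an ampicillin resistance gene (AmpR) with its own promoter, and a lacI repressor gene. The record calls the plasmid high copy, although rop is normally associated with reduced copy number.

The payload is a series of same-orientation expression units, each headed by a T7 promoter with an adjacent lac operator, so transcription depends on T7 RNA polymerase and is inducible with IPTG. In order, these units encode Rpn9, Rpn11, Rpn8, MBP-fused Rpn6 and Rpn5, and a single T7 terminator follows the last gene. An additional T7 promoter, operator and ribosome binding site lie upstream of the Rpn9 unit with no annotated coding sequence of their own. Rpn6 carries an N-terminal cytosolic maltose-binding protein, which the catalogue says is joined through an HRV protease site. This arrangement would allow affinity capture of the assembled complex and subsequent removal of the tag. The HRV site itself is not annotated, but there is a gap between the MBP and Rpn6 features where it would sit. Rpn11 is the catalytic deubiquitinase of the lid.

The defining feature is the amber stop codon replacing serine 111 of Rpn9 (S111TAG). Such a codon is typically used for site-specific incorporation of an unnatural amino acid by amber suppression, for example to attach a label, but the record does not state the amino acid or the suppressor system. Because only five lid subunits are encoded, the remaining components are presumably supplied from other plasmids.
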