Features (pLannotate 1.2.2; 35 found; start..end, strand, type, name):
    383..522     -  misc_feature   bom: basis of mobility region from pBR322
    624..815     -  CDS            rop: Rop protein, which maintains plasmids at low copy number; rop
    832..1212    +  CDS            YPB1_ECOLX: Protein predicted: Swiss-Prot protein existence level 4. From Escherichia coli.
   1274..1338    -  CDS            TcR (fragment): tetracycline efflux protein; tet; confers resistance to tetracycline
   1353..1374    -  protein_bind   CAP binding site: CAP binding activates transcription in the presence of cAMP. E. coli catabolite activator protein
   1387..2469    -  CDS            lacI: lac repressor; lacI; The lac repressor binds to the lac operator to inhibit transcription in E. coli. This inhibition can be relieved by adding lactose or isopropyl-β-D-thiogalactopyranoside (IPTG).
   2470..2547    -  promoter       lacI promoter: lacI
   2555..2834    -  CDS            TcR (fragment): tetracycline efflux protein; tet; confers resistance to tetracycline
   2860..2878    +  promoter       T7 promoter: promoter for bacteriophage T7 RNA polymerase
   2879..2903    +  protein_bind   lac operator: The lac repressor binds to the lac operator to inhibit transcription in E. coli. This inhibition can be relieved by adding lactose or isopropyl-β-D-thiogalactopyranoside (IPTG). lac repressor encoded by lacI
   2918..2940    +  RBS            RBS: efficient ribosome binding site from bacteriophage T7 gene 10 (Olins and Rangwala, 1989)
   2988..3006    +  promoter       T7 promoter: promoter for bacteriophage T7 RNA polymerase
   3007..3031    +  protein_bind   lac operator: The lac repressor binds to the lac operator to inhibit transcription in E. coli. This inhibition can be relieved by adding lactose or isopropyl-β-D-thiogalactopyranoside (IPTG). lac repressor encoded by lacI
   3074..4252    +  CDS            RPN9: RPN9_YEAST - Also known as NAS7. Experimental evidence at protein level: Swiss-Prot protein existence level 1. Acts as a regulatory subunit of the 26S proteasome which is involved in the ATP-dependent degradation of ubiquitinated proteins. From Saccharomyces cerevisiae (strain ATCC 204508 / S288c) (Baker's yeast).
   4262..4280    +  promoter       T7 promoter: promoter for bacteriophage T7 RNA polymerase
   4281..4305    +  protein_bind   lac operator: The lac repressor binds to the lac operator to inhibit transcription in E. coli. This inhibition can be relieved by adding lactose or isopropyl-β-D-thiogalactopyranoside (IPTG). lac repressor encoded by lacI
   4348..5265    +  CDS            RPN11: RPN11_YEAST - Also known as MPR1. Experimental evidence at protein level: Swiss-Prot protein existence level 1. Component of the lid subcomplex of the 26S proteasome, a multiprotein complex involved in the ATP-dependent degradation of ubiquitinated proteins. RPN11 is the only catalytically active member of the lid and serves as the essential deubiquitinase of the proteasome. From Saccharomyces cerevisiae (strain ATCC 204508 / S288c) (Baker's yeast).
   5275..5293    +  promoter       T7 promoter: promoter for bacteriophage T7 RNA polymerase
   5294..5318    +  protein_bind   lac operator: The lac repressor binds to the lac operator to inhibit transcription in E. coli. This inhibition can be relieved by adding lactose or isopropyl-β-D-thiogalactopyranoside (IPTG). lac repressor encoded by lacI
   5333..5355    +  RBS            RBS: efficient ribosome binding site from bacteriophage T7 gene 10 (Olins and Rangwala, 1989)
   5368..6378    +  CDS            RPN8: RPN8_YEAST - Experimental evidence at protein level: Swiss-Prot protein existence level 1. Acts as a regulatory subunit of the 26S proteasome which is involved in the ATP-dependent degradation of ubiquitinated proteins. From Saccharomyces cerevisiae (strain ATCC 204508 / S288c) (Baker's yeast).
   6390..6408    +  promoter       T7 promoter: promoter for bacteriophage T7 RNA polymerase
   6409..6433    +  protein_bind   lac operator: The lac repressor binds to the lac operator to inhibit transcription in E. coli. This inhibition can be relieved by adding lactose or isopropyl-β-D-thiogalactopyranoside (IPTG). lac repressor encoded by lacI
   6476..7576    +  CDS            MBP: maltose binding protein from E. coli; malE (mutated); This version of the gene does not encode a signal sequence, so MBP will remain in the cytosol.
   7667..8965    +  CDS            RPN6: RPN6_YEAST - Also known as NAS4. Experimental evidence at protein level: Swiss-Prot protein existence level 1. Component of the lid subcomplex of the 26S proteasome, a multiprotein complex involved in the ATP-dependent degradation of ubiquitinated proteins. In the complex, RPN6 is required for proteasome assembly. From Saccharomyces cerevisiae (strain ATCC 204508 / S288c) (Baker's yeast).
   8977..8995    +  promoter       T7 promoter: promoter for bacteriophage T7 RNA polymerase
   8996..9020    +  protein_bind   lac operator: The lac repressor binds to the lac operator to inhibit transcription in E. coli. This inhibition can be relieved by adding lactose or isopropyl-β-D-thiogalactopyranoside (IPTG). lac repressor encoded by lacI
   9063..10397   +  CDS            RPN5: RPN5_YEAST - Also known as NAS5. Experimental evidence at protein level: Swiss-Prot protein existence level 1. Acts as a regulatory subunit of the 26S proteasome which is involved in the ATP-dependent degradation of ubiquitinated proteins. From Saccharomyces cerevisiae (strain ATCC 204508 / S288c) (Baker's yeast).
  10413..10454   +  CDS            S-Tag (fragment): affinity and epitope tag derived from pancreatic ribonuclease A
  10484..10501   +  CDS            SET1 (fragment): solubility-enhancement tag derived from T7 phage gene 10B
  10509..10556   +  terminator     T7 terminator: transcription terminator for bacteriophage T7 RNA polymerase
  10593..11048   +  rep_origin     f1 ori (sequence partly withheld): f1 bacteriophage origin of replication; arrow indicates direction of (+) strand synthesis
  11163..12023   -  CDS            AmpR: β-lactamase; bla; confers resistance to ampicillin, carbenicillin, and related antibiotics
  12024..12116   -  promoter       AmpR promoter: bla
  12197..197     +  rep_origin     ori (across the origin): high-copy-number ColE1/pMB1/pBR322/pUC origin of replication
>Addgene plasmid #226682 | pAM90 | addgene full sequence | sequence record 450918 | Addgene NGS Result
TATGAGAAAGCGCCACGCTTCCCGAAGGGAGAAAGGCGGACAGGTATCCGGTAAGCGGCAGGGTCGGAAC
AGGAGAGCGCACGAGGGAGCTTCCAGGGGGAAACGCCTGGTATCTTTATAGTCCTGTCGGGTTTCGCCAC
CTCTGACTTGAGCGTCGATTTTTGTGATGCTCGTCAGGGGGGCGGAGCCTATGGAAAAACGCCAGCAACG
CGGCCTTTTTACGGTTCCTGGCCTTTTGCTGGCCTTTTGCTCACATGTTCTTTCCTGCGTTATCCCCTGA
TTCTGTGGATAACCGTATTACCGCCTTTGAGTGAGCTGATACCGCTCGCCGCAGCCGAACGACCGAGCGC
AGCGAGTCAGTGAGCGAGGAAGCGGAAGAGCGCCTGATGCGGTATTTTCTCCTTACGCATCTGTGCGGTA
TTTCACACCGCAATGGTGCACTCTCAGTACAATCTGCTCTGATGCCGCATAGTTAAGCCAGTATACACTC
CGCTATCGCTACGTGACTGGGTCATGGCTGCGCCCCGACACCCGCCAACACCCGCTGACGCGCCCTGACG
GGCTTGTCTGCTCCCGGCATCCGCTTACAGACAAGCTGTGACCGTCTCCGGGAGCTGCATGTGTCAGAGG
TTTTCACCGTCATCACCGAAACGCGCGAGGCAGCTGCGGTAAAGCTCATCAGCGTGGTCGTGAAGCGATT
CACAGATGTCTGCCTGTTCATCCGCGTCCAGCTCGTTGAGTTTCTCCAGAAGCGTTAATGTCTGGCTTCT
GATAAAGCGGGCCATGTTAAGGGCGGTTTTTTCCTGTTTGGTCACTGATGCCTCCGTGTAAGGGGGATTT
CTGTTCATGGGGGTAATGATACCGATGAAACGAGAGAGGATGCTCACGATACGGGTTACTGATGATGAAC
ATGCCCGGTTACTGGAACGTTGTGAGGGTAAACAACTGGCGGTATGGATGCGGCGGGACCAGAGAAAAAT
CACTCAGGGTCAATGCCAGCGCTTCGTTAATACAGATGTAGGTGTTCCACAGGGTAGCCAGCAGCATCCT
GCGATGCAGATCCGGAACATAATGGTGCAGGGCGCTGACTTCCGCGTTTCCAGACTTTACGAAACACGGA
AACCGAAGACCATTCATGTTGTTGCTCAGGTCGCAGACGTTTTGCAGCAGCAGTCGCTTCACGTTCGCTC
GCGTATCGGTGATTCATTCTGCTAACCAGTAAGGCAACCCCGCCAGCCTAGCCGGGTCCTCAACGACAGG
AGCACGATCATGCTAGTCATGCCCCGCGCCCACCGGAAGGAGCTGACTGGGTTGAAGGCTCTCAAGGGCA
TCGGTCGAGATCCCGGTGCCTAATGAGTGAGCTAACTTACATTAATTGCGTTGCGCTCACTGCCCGCTTT
CCAGTCGGGAAACCTGTCGTGCCAGCTGCATTAATGAATCGGCCAACGCGCGGGGAGAGGCGGTTTGCGT
ATTGGGCGCCAGGGTGGTTTTTCTTTTCACCAGTGAGACGGGCAACAGCTGATTGCCCTTCACCGCCTGG
CCCTGAGAGAGTTGCAGCAAGCGGTCCACGCTGGTTTGCCCCAGCAGGCGAAAATCCTGTTTGATGGTGG
TTAACGGCGGGATATAACATGAGCTGTCTTCGGTATCGTCGTATCCCACTACCGAGATGTCCGCACCAAC
GCGCAGCCCGGACTCGGTAATGGCGCGCATTGCGCCCAGCGCCATCTGATCGTTGGCAACCAGCATCGCA
GTGGGAACGATGCCCTCATTCAGCATTTGCATGGTTTGTTGAAAACCGGACATGGCACTCCAGTCGCCTT
CCCGTTCCGCTATCGGCTGAATTTGATTGCGAGTGAGATATTTATGCCAGCCAGCCAGACGCAGACGCGC
CGAGACAGAACTTAATGGGCCCGCTAACAGCGCGATTTGCTGGTGACCCAATGCGACCAGATGCTCCACG
CCCAGTCGCGTACCGTCTTCATGGGAGAAAATAATACTGTTGATGGGTGTCTGGTCAGAGACATCAAGAA
ATAACGCCGGAACATTAGTGCAGGCAGCTTCCACAGCAATGGCATCCTGGTCATCCAGCGGATAGTTAAT
GATCAGCCCACTGACGCGTTGCGCGAGAAGATTGTGCACCGCCGCTTTACAGGCTTCGACGCCGCTTCGT
TCTACCATCGACACCACCACGCTGGCACCCAGTTGATCGGCGCGAGATTTAATCGCCGCGACAATTTGCG
ACGGCGCGTGCAGGGCCAGACTGGAGGTGGCAACGCCAATCAGCAACGACTGTTTGCCCGCCAGTTGTTG
TGCCACGCGGTTGGGAATGTAATTCAGCTCCGCCATCGCCGCTTCCACTTTTTCCCGCGTTTTCGCAGAA
ACGTGGCTGGCCTGGTTCACCACGCGGGAAACGGTCTGATAAGAGACACCGGCATACTCTGCGACATCGT
ATAACGTTACTGGTTTCACATTCACCACCCTGAATTGACTCTCTTCCGGGCGCTATCATGCCATACCGCG
AAAGGTTTTGCGCCATTCGATGGTGTCCGGGATCTCGACGCTCTCCCTTATGCGACTCCTGCATTAGGAA
GCAGCCCAGTAGTAGGTTGAGGCCGTTGAGCACCGCCGCCGCAAGGAATGGTGCATGCAAGGAGATGGCG
CCCAACAGTCCCCCGGCCACGGGGCCTGCCACCATACCCACGCCGAAACAAGCGCTCATGAGCCCGAAGT
GGCGAGCCCGATCTTCCCCATCGGTGATGTCGGCGATATAGGCGCCAGCAACCGCACCTGTGGCGCCGGT
GATGCCGGCCACGATGCGTCCGGCGTAGAGGATCGAGATCGATCTCGATCCCGCGAAATTAATACGACTC
ACTATAGGGGAATTGTGAGCGGATAACAATTCCCCTCTAGAAATAATTTTGTTTAACTTTAAGAAGGAGA
TATACCATGGGCAGCAGCCATCACCATCATCACCACAGCCAGGATCCTAATACGACTCACTATAGGGGAA
TTGTGAGCGGATAACAATTCCCCATCTTAGTATATTAGTTAAGTATAAGAAGGAGATATACATATGTTTA
ATAATCATGAAATTGACACCATATTAAGCACTCTCCGCATGGAGGCAGATCCCTCTTTGCATCCTTTATT
CGAACAATTTGAGAAATTTTATGAAGAGAAATTGTGGTTCCAATTGTCCGAATCCTTGACTAAATTTTTT
GATGATGCTAAATCTACACCATTGAGGCTCAGATTATATGATAACTTCGTTTCTAAATTTTATGATAAAA
TCAACCAATTGTCAGTAGTAAAGTATCTACTTGCCTCTTTGAAGGATTCTAAGGATTTCGATGAGTCTTT
AAAATATTTGGATGATTTGAAGGCTCAATTTCAAGAATTGGACTAGAAAAAACAAAGAAATAATGGATCA
AAAGACCATGGTGATGGTATTTTGTTGATAGATAGCGAAATTGCTAGAACTTACCTGTTAAAGAACGACC
TCGTTAAGGCAAGAGATTTATTAGATGATTTGGAAAAGACATTGGATAAAAAGGATTCCATTCCATTAAG
GATAACAAACAGCTTCTATTCTACAAATTCCCAGTATTTTAAATTTAAAAATGATTTCAATTCTTTCTAC
TACACAAGTCTATTATACCTTTCTACCTTAGAACCATCTACAAGCATTACTTTAGCCGAACGTCAACAAT
TGGCCTATGATTTGAGTATCTCAGCATTGTTAGGTGACAAAATCTATAATTTTGGCGAACTATTACACCA
TCCAATAATGGAAACTATAGTCAACGATTCCAATTACGATTGGCTTTTCCAATTATTAAATGCTCTAACC
GTTGGTGATTTTGATAAATTCGACTCATTGATAAAAGTTCAAATATCAAAGATTCCTATATTGGCTCAAC
ATGAATCATTTTTACGACAAAAAATTTGCCTAATGACATTAATTGAAACAGTTTTTGTCAAAAATATTAG
GATGCTTTCATTTGAAGATATTTCAAAGGCTACACACCTACCAAAGGATAATGTCGAACACCTGGTCATG
AGAGCCATAAGTTTGGGTCTATTAAAGGGTTCTATTGACCAAGTAAATGAACTCGTTACCATCTCCTGGG
TCCAACCAAGAATCATAAGTGGTGACCAAATTACAAAGATGAAGGACAGACTGGTTGAATGGAACGATCA
AGTAGAAAAACTGGGCAAAAAAATGGAAGCTCGTGGCCAATCCATCTGGGTTTAAGAATTCTAATACGAC
TCACTATAGGGGAATTGTGAGCGGATAACAATTCCCCATCTTAGTATATTAGTTAAGTATAAGAAGGAGA
TATACATATGGAACGACTACAGAGATTGATGATGAATAGTAAGGTGGGGTCCGCGGACACCGGCCGTGAC
GATACGAAAGAAACTGTTTATATTTCTTCGATTGCGCTTTTAAAGATGCTAAAGCATGGTAGAGCTGGTG
TTCCCATGGAAGTCATGGGGTTGATGTTAGGTGAGTTTGTCGATGATTATACGGTTAACGTTGTGGACGT
GTTTGCGATGCCTCAATCGGGTACCGGAGTTTCTGTTGAGGCTGTCGATGATGTTTTCCAAGCGAAGATG
ATGGACATGTTAAAACAAACGGGCAGAGATCAAATGGTCGTTGGCTGGTACCACTCTCATCCAGGGTTTG
GCTGTTGGCTATCTTCTGTTGATGTTAATACTCAAAAATCTTTTGAACAACTAAACAGCAGAGCTGTTGC
TGTCGTTGTTGACCCTATTCAATCCGTTAAGGGAAAAGTTGTCATCGATGCTTTTAGATTGATTGACACG
GGCGCATTGATAAATAACTTAGAGCCTAGACAAACAACCTCCAACACAGGCTTATTGAACAAGGCCAACA
TTCAAGCCTTAATTCACGGTCTGAATAGGCATTACTATTCTTTAAATATCGATTATCATAAAACCGCGAA
GGAAACCAAGATGTTAATGAACTTACATAAAGAACAGTGGCAATCAGGTCTTAAGATGTACGATTATGAA
GAAAAAGAAGAATCAAATTTGGCTGCTACAAAGAGTATGGTTAAGATAGCCGAACAGTACTCTAAGAGAA
TAGAAGAGGAAAAGGAATTAACCGAAGAAGAACTTAAGACAAGATACGTTGGTAGGCAAGATCCAAAGAA
GCACCTTTCCGAAACAGCAGATGAGACACTAGAGAACAATATTGTTTCTGTGCTGACGGCGGGTGTTAAT
TCAGTGGCAATTAAATAAGAGCTCTAATACGACTCACTATAGGGGAATTGTGAGCGGATAACAATTCCCC
TCTAGAAATAATTTTGTTTAACTTTAAGAAGGAGATATACCATGGGGTCTCTACAACACGAGAAAGTTAC
CATTGCACCACTAGTTTTGCTATCTGCTTTGGATCATTATGAGCGTACGCAGACAAAAGAAAACAAAAGA
TGCGTTGGTGTCATCTTAGGTGATGCTAACAGTTCCACTATCAGAGTCACTAATTCCTTTGCCTTACCGT
TTGAAGAAGATGAGAAAAACTCTGACGTGTGGTTTTTAGACCATAATTATATTGAAAACATGAATGAAAT
GTGTAAAAAGATTAATGCCAAGGAAAAACTCATTGGATGGTATCATAGTGGTCCTAAATTAAGGGCTTCT
GACCTCAAGATTAATGAGCTGTTTAAAAAATATACTCAGAATAATCCGCTATTATTAATTGTTGATGTCA
AACAACAAGGTGTTGGTTTACCAACAGATGCATATGTCGCGATTGAGCAAGTTAAGGATGATGGTACGTC
TACAGAAAAGACGTTTCTTCATTTGCCTTGTACTATTGAGGCCGAAGAAGCTGAAGAAATTGGTGTAGAA
CACTTATTGAGAGACGTACGTGATCAAGCAGCAGGTGGCTTATCTATCCGGTTGACCAACCAATTAAAAT
CTTTGAAAGGATTACAAAGCAAACTAAAAGACGTTGTCGAGTACTTAGACAAAGTCATTAATAAGGAATT
ACCGATAAACCACACTATATTGGGCAAGCTACAAGATGTTTTCAACCTTTTACCAAATCTGGGAACACCT
GATGATGACGAAATAGATGTGGAGAATCATGACAGAATTAATATTTCAAATAACTTACAAAAGGCTTTAA
CTGTGAAAACTAATGATGAATTAATGGTTATATATATAAGCAATTTGGTTAGGTCAATTATCGCGTTTGA
TGATTTGATTGAAAACAAAATTCAAAATAAAAAAATTCAAGAACAAAGAGTAAAGGACAAACAATCAAAA
GTCTCTGATGACAGTGAGAGTGAGAGTGGTGACAAAGAAGCAACTGCGCCATTGATCCAACGAAAGAACA
AGAAAAATTAAGCGGCCGCTAATACGACTCACTATAGGGGAATTGTGAGCGGATAACAATTCCCCATCTT
AGTATATTAGTTAAGTATAAGAAGGAGATATACATATGAAAATCGAAGAAGGTAAACTGGTAATCTGGAT
TAACGGCGATAAAGGCTATAACGGTCTCGCTGAAGTCGGTAAGAAATTCGAGAAAGATACCGGAATTAAA
GTCACCGTTGAGCATCCGGATAAACTGGAAGAGAAATTCCCACAGGTTGCGGCAACTGGCGATGGCCCTG
ACATTATCTTCTGGGCACACGACCGCTTTGGTGGCTACGCTCAATCTGGCCTGTTGGCTGAAATCACCCC
GGACAAAGCGTTCCAGGACAAGCTGTATCCGTTTACCTGGGATGCCGTACGTTACAACGGCAAGCTGATT
GCTTACCCGATCGCTGTTGAAGCGTTATCGCTGATTTATAACAAAGATCTGCTGCCGAACCCGCCAAAAA
CCTGGGAAGAGATCCCGGCGCTGGATAAAGAACTGAAAGCGAAAGGTAAGAGCGCGCTGATGTTCAACCT
GCAAGAACCGTACTTCACCTGGCCGCTGATTGCTGCTGACGGGGGTTATGCGTTCAAGTATGAAAACGGC
AAGTACGACATTAAAGACGTGGGCGTGGATAACGCTGGCGCGAAAGCGGGTCTGACCTTCCTGGTTGACC
TGATTAAAAACAAACACATGAATGCAGACACCGATTACTCCATCGCAGAAGCTGCCTTTAATAAAGGCGA
AACAGCGATGACCATCAACGGCCCGTGGGCATGGTCCAACATCGACACCAGCAAAGTGAATTATGGTGTA
ACGGTACTGCCGACCTTCAAGGGTCAACCATCCAAACCGTTCGTTGGCGTGCTGAGCGCAGGTATTAACG
CCGCCAGTCCGAACAAAGAGCTGGCAAAAGAGTTCCTCGAAAACTATCTGCTGACTGATGAAGGTCTGGA
AGCGGTTAATAAAGACAAACCGCTGGGTGCCGTAGCGCTGAAGTCTTACGAGGAAGAGTTGGCGAAAGAT
CCACGTATTGCCGCCACTATGGAAAACGCCCAGAAAGGTGAAATCATGCCGAACATCCCGCAGATGTCCG
CTTTCTGGTATGCCGTGCGTACTGCGGTGATCAACGCCGCCAGCGGTCGTCAGACTGTCGATGAAGCCCT
GAAAGACGCGCAGACTAATTCGAGCTCGAACAACAACAACAATAACAATAACAACAACCTCGGGATCGAG
GATATCCTGGAAGTTCTGTTCCAGGGGCCCGGATCCTCTCTGCCAGGTTCGAAATTAGAAGAGGCCAGGA
GACTGGTTAATGAAAAACAGTATAATGAGGCAGAACAAGTCTATTTGAGCCTGCTGGATAAAGACAGCTC
ACAGAGCAGCGCCGCTGCCGGTGCCAGTGTGGATGACAAGCGTAGAAATGAACAGGAGACAAGCATATTG
GAATTAGGACAGTTATACGTGACTATGGGTGCAAAGGACAAATTGCGCGAGTTTATTCCTCATTCTACGG
AGTATATGATGCAATTTGCCAAATCCAAAACGGTAAAGGTATTGAAAACGTTGATTGAAAAATTCGAGCA
AGTGCCGGACTCCTTGGACGATCAGATCTTTGTGTGCGAGAAAAGCATCGAATTTGCCAAGAGAGAAAAA
AGGGTGTTTTTGAAGCATTCACTCTCGATCAAATTGGCCACCTTACATTATCAAAAGAAACAGTACAAGG
ACTCATTAGCATTGATTAACGATCTTTTGAGGGAGTTCAAAAAGCTGGACGACAAGCCCTCTTTGGTTGA
TGTACATCTATTGGAAAGTAAAGTTTACCATAAACTGAGGAATCTAGCCAAGTCCAAGGCCTCGTTGACT
GCAGCAAGGACGGCCGCTAACTCCATATACTGTCCTACACAAACAGTTGCGGAGCTGGACTTGATGAGTG
GTATCCTGCACTGTGAAGATAAAGACTACAAAACTGCATTTTCGTATTTCTTCGAAAGTTTTGAAAGCTA
CCACAATTTGACTACGCATAATTCCTACGAAAAGGCATGTCAAGTGTTGAAATACATGCTATTGTCTAAG
ATCATGCTGAACCTTATTGATGACGTAAAAAACATCCTAAACGCAAAATACACAAAGGAAACGTACCAGT
CCCGAGGCATTGATGCCATGAAAGCTGTCGCTGAGGCTTATAACAACAGATCGCTTTTAGACTTCAACAC
GGCGCTAAAGCAATACGAGAAGGAACTAATGGGCGATGAACTAACAAGATCCCATTTCAATGCATTATAC
GACACGTTATTAGAGTCCAATTTGTGTAAGATTATTGAGCCATTTGAATGTGTGGAAATATCCCACATTT
CCAAAATAATCGGTCTGGATACTCAACAAGTTGAAGGAAAGCTCTCCCAAATGATACTAGATAAGATATT
CTACGGTGTTCTGGATCAAGGTAATGGTTGGCTTTACGTTTACGAAACTCCGAATCAGGATGCCACGTAC
GACTCTGCATTGGAATTAGTCGGGCAACTAAATAAAGTCGTCGATCAACTATTTGAAAAGGCAAGTGTCT
TGTATTAAGGCCGGCCTAATACGACTCACTATAGGGGAATTGTGAGCGGATAACAATTCCCCATCTTAGT
ATATTAGTTAAGTATAAGAAGGAGATATACATATGTCAAGAGATGCACCAATTAAGGCTGACAAGGATTA
TAGCCAAATTTTGAAGGAAGAGTTTCCTAAGATCGATTCGCTCGCTCAAAATGATTGTAACTCTGCTTTA
GACCAACTGTTACTGTTGGAGAAGAAAACCAGACAAGCTTCAGATCTGGCCTCCTCGAAAGAAGTTTTGG
CCAAGATTGTGGATCTGCTAGCATCAAGGAATAAGTGGGACGACCTAAATGAGCAATTGACTCTACTCTC
AAAAAAGCATGGTCAGTTGAAATTGTCAATTCAGTATATGATACAAAAGGTTATGGAATATTTGAAAAGC
TCGAAATCTTTGGATTTAAACACCAGAATTAGTGTCATTGAAACTATCAGGGTGGTTACAGAGAACAAAA
TATTTGTAGAAGTGGAAAGAGCTAGGGTCACCAAAGATTTGGTAGAAATTAAGAAAGAAGAGGGTAAGAT
TGATGAAGCTGCAGACATCTTGTGTGAGTTACAGGTTGAGACCTATGGCTCCATGGAAATGTCTGAGAAA
ATTCAGTTTATATTAGAGCAAATGGAATTGAGTATATTAAAAGGTGATTATTCCCAAGCCACGGTGCTTT
CAAGAAAAATTCTGAAAAAAACTTTTAAAAATCCAAAATACGAGTCATTGAAGCTAGAATATTATAATCT
TCTGGTAAAAATTAGTTTGCACAAGAGAGAATACCTAGAAGTTGCGCAGTATCTGCAAGAAATTTATCAA
ACAGACGCCATTAAATCAGATGAGGCTAAGTGGAAACCTGTTTTATCGCACATTGTATATTTCTTAGTCC
TTTCACCTTACGGCAATTTACAAAATGATTTAATTCACAAAATCCAGAATGATAACAACCTGAAAAAATT
AGAAAGCCAAGAATCTTTAGTAAAATTGTTTACTACGAATGAGTTGATGAGATGGCCAATTGTTCAAAAA
ACCTATGAGCCCGTCTTAAATGAGGATGATTTGGCATTTGGTGGAGAAGCTAATAAGCATCACTGGGAAG
ATTTACAAAAAAGGGTCATCGAGCACAATTTAAGAGTCATTTCCGAATACTATTCCAGAATTACTTTACT
AAGATTGAATGAATTGCTGGACCTAACGGAGAGCCAGACGGAAACATACATCAGTGATTTGGTAAACCAG
GGCATCATATACGCTAAAGTTAATCGCCCAGCCAAAATCGTGAATTTTGAAAAACCAAAAAACTCAAGCC
AATTATTGAACGAATGGTCACATAATGTTGACGAACTATTAGAACATATAGAAACAATAGGCCATTTAAT
TACAAAAGAGGAAATCATGCACGGTTTGCAAGCTAAATGACTCGAGTCTGGTAAAGAAACCGCTGCTGCG
AAATTTGAACGCCAGCACATGGACTCGTCTACTAGCGCAGCTTAATTAACCTAGGCTGCTGCCACCGCTG
AGCAATAACTAGCATAACCCCTTGGGGCCTCTAAACGGGTCTTGAGGGGTTTTTTGCTGAAAGGAGGAAC
TATATCCGGATTGGCGAATGGG
[124 nt withheld, positions 10593-10716]
C
[91 nt withheld, positions 10718-10808]
A
[49 nt withheld, positions 10810-10858]
CCTTTGACGTTGGAGTCCACGTTCTTT
[37 nt withheld, positions 10886-10922]
ACCCTATCTCGGTCTATTCTTTTGATTTATAAGGGATTTTGCCGATTTCGGCCTATTGGTTAAAAAATGA
GCTGATTTAACAAAAATTTAACGCGAATTTTAACAAAATATTAACGTTTACAATTTCTGGCGGCACGATG
GCATGAGATTATCAAAAAGGATCTTCACCTAGATCCTTTTAAATTAAAAATGAAGTTTTAAATCAATCTA
AAGTATATATGAGTAAACTTGGTCTGACAGTTACCAATGCTTAATCAGTGAGGCACCTATCTCAGCGATC
TGTCTATTTCGTTCATCCATAGTTGCCTGACTCCCCGTCGTGTAGATAACTACGATACGGGAGGGCTTAC
CATCTGGCCCCAGTGCTGCAATGATACCGCGAGACCCACGCTCACCGGCTCCAGATTTATCAGCAATAAA
CCAGCCAGCCGGAAGGGCCGAGCGCAGAAGTGGTCCTGCAACTTTATCCGCCTCCATCCAGTCTATTAAT
TGTTGCCGGGAAGCTAGAGTAAGTAGTTCGCCAGTTAATAGTTTGCGCAACGTTGTTGCCATTGCTACAG
GCATCGTGGTGTCACGCTCGTCGTTTGGTATGGCTTCATTCAGCTCCGGTTCCCAACGATCAAGGCGAGT
TACATGATCCCCCATGTTGTGCAAAAAAGCGGTTAGCTCCTTCGGTCCTCCGATCGTTGTCAGAAGTAAG
TTGGCCGCAGTGTTATCACTCATGGTTATGGCAGCACTGCATAATTCTCTTACTGTCATGCCATCCGTAA
GATGCTTTTCTGTGACTGGTGAGTACTCAACCAAGTCATTCTGAGAATAGTGTATGCGGCGACCGAGTTG
CTCTTGCCCGGCGTCAATACGGGATAATACCGCGCCACATAGCAGAACTTTAAAAGTGCTCATCATTGGA
AAACGTTCTTCGGGGCGAAAACTCTCAAGGATCTTACCGCTGTTGAGATCCAGTTCGATGTAACCCACTC
GTGCACCCAACTGATCTTCAGCATCTTTTACTTTCACCAGCGTTTCTGGGTGAGCAAAAACAGGAAGGCA
AAATGCCGCAAAAAAGGGAATAAGGGCGACACGGAAATGTTGAATACTCATACTCTTCCTTTTTCAATCA
TGATTGAAGCATTTATCAGGGTTATTGTCTCATGAGCGGATACATATTTGAATGTATTTAGAAAAATAAA
CAAATAGGTCATGACCAAAATCCCTTAACGTGAGTTTTCGTTCCACTGAGCGTCAGACCCCGTAGAAAAG
ATCAAAGGATCTTCTTGAGATCCTTTTTTTCTGCGCGTAATCTGCTGCTTGCAAACAAAAAAACCACCGC
TACCAGCGGTGGTTTGTTTGCCGGATCAAGAGCTACCAACTCTTTTTCCGAAGGTAACTGGCTTCAGCAG
AGCGCAGATACCAAATACTGTCCTTCTAGTGTAGCCGTAGTTAGGCCACCACTTCAAGAACTCTGTAGCA
CCGCCTACATACCTCGCTCTGCTAATCCTGTTACCAGTGGCTGCTGCCAGTGGCGATAAGTCGTGTCTTA
CCGGGTTGGACTCAAGACGATAGTTACCGGATAAGGCGCAGCGGTCGGGCTGAACGGGGGGTTCGTGCAC
ACAGCCCAGCTTGGAGCGAACGACCTACACCGAACTGAGATACCTACAGCGTGAGC
